Addgene plasmid #200113: pKrox24(MapErk)dTomato
Purpose: Fluorescent reporter for in cell monitoring of receptor tyrosine kinase-MAP ERK pathway activity
Depositing lab: Pavel Krejčí. Depositing organization: Masaryk University. Publication: One reporter for in-cell activity profiling of majority of protein kinase oncogenes. Gudernova I, Foldynova-Trantirkova S, Ghannamova BE, Fafilek B, Varecha M, Balek L, Hruba E, Jonatova L, Jelinkova I, Kunova Bosakova M, Trantirek L, Mayer J, Krejci P. Elife. 2017 Feb 15;6. pii: e21536. doi: 10.7554/eLife.21536. PubMed 28199182.
Backbone
  Vector backbone: pCLuc-Basic2
  Backbone manufacturer: New England Biolabs
  Vector type: Mammalian Expression
Growth in bacteria
  Bacterial resistance: Ampicillin, 100 μg/mL
  Growth temperature: 37°C
  Growth strain: DH5alpha
  Copy number: High Copy
Gene/Insert
  Gene/Insert name: MapErk sequence in minimal promoter
  Species: Synthetic
  Mutation: highly modified sequence
  Promoter: 5 copies of designed MapErk sequence, no other promoter elements
  Cloning method: Restriction Enzyme; 5′ cloning site unknown (unknown if destroyed)
Terms and licenses: Academic/Nonprofit Terms; Industry Terms: Not Available to Industry
How to cite: pKrox24(MapErk)dTomato was a gift from Pavel Krejčí (Addgene plasmid # 200113 ; http://n2t.net/addgene:200113 ; RRID:Addgene_200113)
