[The description below was written by a language model from this plasmid's Addgene catalogue record and pLannotate feature annotations shown in this document.]
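Description:
pKrox24(MapErk)dTomato is a mammalian fluorescent reporter plasmid built on the pCLuc-Basic2 backbone and designed to report receptor tyrosine kinase–MAP ERK pathway activity inside living cells. It is maintained in E. coli as a high-copy plasmid through a ColE1/pUC-type origin and selected with ampicillin via the AmpR (β-lactamase) gene under its own promoter. An f1 origin and remnants of a lac promoter/operator region are also present as backbone elements.

The reporter unit consists of a synthetic, heavily modified response element described in the record as five copies of a designed MapErk sequence, with no other promoter elements listed. The repeats themselves are not annotated in the feature table, but presumably occupy the unannotated region upstream of the annotated minimal TATA-box promoter (minP), which has low basal activity on its own. This arrangement makes transcription dependent on pathway-activated factors binding the upstream repeats. Downstream lies a mammalian codon-optimized red fluorescent protein coding sequence, annotated as tdTomato, the tandem-dimer DsRed derivative, although the plasmid name says dTomato. It is followed by a synthetic polyadenylation signal and a bGH poly(A) fragment. A separate cassette places the neo (nptII) gene under the SV40 enhancer/early promoter with an SV40 poly(A) signal, which would allow G418 selection of stably transfected mammalian cells; a short ble fragment sits at its end.

The construct is used to read out ERK pathway activation as red fluorescence. This suits it to monitoring signalling from receptor tyrosine kinases and profiling kinase oncogene activity in cultured cells.
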