Features (pLannotate 1.2.2; 17 found; start..end, strand, type, name):
    352..383     +  promoter       minP: minimal TATA-box promoter with low basal activity
    449..1879    +  CDS            tdTomato: tandem dimeric (pseudo-monomeric) derivative of DsRed (Shaner et al., 2004) mammalian codon-optimized
   1888..1936    +  polyA_signal   poly(A) signal: synthetic polyadenylation signal
   1987..2024    +  polyA_signal   bGH poly(A) signal (fragment): bovine growth hormone polyadenylation signal
   2028..2049    +  promoter       SV40 promoter (fragment): SV40 enhancer and early promoter
   2070..2498    +  rep_origin     f1 ori (sequence partly withheld): f1 bacteriophage origin of replication; arrow indicates direction of (+) strand synthesis
   2512..2841    +  promoter       SV40 promoter: SV40 enhancer and early promoter
   2908..3699    +  CDS            neo: KKA2_KLEPN - Also known as kan, nptII. Experimental evidence at protein level: Swiss-Prot protein existence level 1. Resistance to kanamycin, neomycin, paromomycin, ribostamycin, butirosin and gentamicin B. From Klebsiella pneumoniae.
   3723..3881    +  CDS            ble (fragment): BLE_KLEPN - Experimental evidence at protein level: Swiss-Prot protein existence level 1. Binding protein with a strong affinity to the bleomycin family of antibiotics. Binds to CL990; an antimitotic-antibiotic compound. From Klebsiella pneumoniae.
   3876..3997    +  polyA_signal   SV40 poly(A) signal: SV40 polyadenylation signal
   4070..4086    -  protein_bind   lac operator: The lac repressor binds to the lac operator to inhibit transcription in E. coli. This inhibition can be relieved by adding lactose or isopropyl-β-D-thiogalactopyranoside (IPTG). lac repressor encoded by lacI
   4094..4124    -  promoter       lac promoter: promoter for the E. coli lac operon
   4139..4160    -  protein_bind   CAP binding site: CAP binding activates transcription in the presence of cAMP. E. coli catabolite activator protein
   4173..4265    -  CDS            lacI (fragment): lac repressor; lacI; The lac repressor binds to the lac operator to inhibit transcription in E. coli. This inhibition can be relieved by adding lactose or isopropyl-β-D-thiogalactopyranoside (IPTG).
   4448..5036    -  rep_origin     ori: high-copy-number ColE1/pMB1/pBR322/pUC origin of replication
   5207..6067    -  CDS            AmpR: β-lactamase; bla; confers resistance to ampicillin, carbenicillin, and related antibiotics
   6068..6172    -  promoter       AmpR promoter: bla
>Addgene plasmid #200113 | pKrox24(MapErk)dTomato | addgene full sequence | sequence record 393688 | Addgene NGS Result
TATTAGGACTTCCGGCCCATATTAGGCCGCCCGCGCCGGATGGGGGGTGACGTCATTCTTCCGGGCCCAT
ATTAGGACTTCCGGCCCATATTAGGCCGCCCGCGCCGGATGGGGGGTGACGTCATTCTTCCGGGCCCATA
TTAGGACTTCCGGCCCATATTAGGCCGCCCGCGCCGGATGGGGGGTGACGTCATTCTTCCGGGCCCATAT
TAGGACTTCCGGCCCATATTAGGCCGCCCGCGCCGGATGGGGGGTGACGTCATTCTTCCGGGCCCATATT
AGGACTTCCGGCCCATATTAGGCCGCCCGCGCCGATATCAAGATCTGGCCTCGGCGGCCAAGCTTAGACA
CTAGAGGGTATATAATGGAAGCTCGACTTCCAGCTTGGCAATCCGGCTCGAGCCCAAGCTTGGTACCGAG
CTCGGATCCCCGGGTACCGGTCGCCACCATGGTGAGCAAGGGCGAGGAGGTCATCAAAGAGTTCATGCGC
TTCAAGGTGCGCATGGAGGGCTCCATGAACGGCCACGAGTTCGAGATCGAGGGCGAGGGCGAGGGCCGCC
CCTACGAGGGCACCCAGACCGCCAAGCTGAAGGTGACCAAGGGCGGCCCCCTGCCCTTCGCCTGGGACAT
CCTGTCCCCCCAGTTCATGTACGGCTCCAAGGCGTACGTGAAGCACCCCGCCGACATCCCCGATTACAAG
AAGCTGTCCTTCCCCGAGGGCTTCAAGTGGGAGCGCGTGATGAACTTCGAGGACGGCGGTCTGGTGACCG
TGACCCAGGACTCCTCCCTGCAGGACGGCACGCTGATCTACAAGGTGAAGATGCGCGGCACCAACTTCCC
CCCCGACGGCCCCGTAATGCAGAAGAAGACCATGGGCTGGGAGGCCTCCACCGAGCGCCTGTACCCCCGC
GACGGCGTGCTGAAGGGCGAGATCCACCAGGCCCTGAAGCTGAAGGACGGCGGCCACTACCTGGTGGAGT
TCAAGACCATCTACATGGCCAAGAAGCCCGTGCAACTGCCCGGCTACTACTACGTGGACACCAAGCTGGA
CATCACCTCCCACAACGAGGACTACACCATCGTGGAACAGTACGAGCGCTCCGAGGGCCGCCACCACCTG
TTCCTGGGGCATGGCACCGGCAGCACCGGCAGCGGCAGCTCCGGCACCGCCTCCTCCGAGGACAACAACA
TGGCCGTCATCAAAGAGTTCATGCGCTTCAAGGTGCGCATGGAGGGCTCCATGAACGGCCACGAGTTCGA
GATCGAGGGCGAGGGCGAGGGCCGCCCCTACGAGGGCACCCAGACCGCCAAGCTGAAGGTGACCAAGGGC
GGCCCCCTGCCCTTCGCCTGGGACATCCTGTCCCCCCAGTTCATGTACGGCTCCAAGGCGTACGTGAAGC
ACCCCGCCGACATCCCCGATTACAAGAAGCTGTCCTTCCCCGAGGGCTTCAAGTGGGAGCGCGTGATGAA
CTTCGAGGACGGCGGTCTGGTGACCGTGACCCAGGACTCCTCCCTGCAGGACGGCACGCTGATCTACAAG
GTGAAGATGCGCGGCACCAACTTCCCCCCCGACGGCCCCGTAATGCAGAAGAAGACCATGGGCTGGGAGG
CCTCCACCGAGCGCCTGTACCCCCGCGACGGCGTGCTGAAGGGCGAGATCCACCAGGCCCTGAAGCTGAA
GGACGGCGGCCACTACCTGGTGGAGTTCAAGACCATCTACATGGCCAAGAAGCCCGTGCAACTGCCCGGC
TACTACTACGTGGACACCAAGCTGGACATCACCTCCCACAACGAGGACTACACCATCGTGGAACAGTACG
AGCGCTCCGAGGGCCGCCACCACCTGTTCCTGTACGGCATGGACGAGCTGTACAAGTAGGCGGCCGCAAT
AAAATATCTTTATTTTCATTACATCTGTGTGTTGGTTTTTTGTGTGTCTAGAAATAATTCTTACTGTCAT
GCCAAGTAAGATGCTTTTCTGTGCTGCAATAGCAGGCATGCTGGGGATGCGGTGGGCTCTATGGCTTCTG
AGGCGGAAAGAACCAGCTGGGGCTCTAGGGGGTATCCCC
[124 nt withheld, positions 2070-2193]
C
[91 nt withheld, positions 2195-2285]
A
[49 nt withheld, positions 2287-2335]
CCTTTGACGTTGGAGTCCACGTTCTTT
[37 nt withheld, positions 2363-2399]
ACCCTATCTCGGTCTATTCTTTTGATTTATAAGGGATTTTGCCGATTTCGGCCTATTGGTTAAAAAATGA
GCTGATTTAACAAAAATTTAACGCGAATTAATTCTGTGGAATGTGTGTCAGTTAGGGTGTGGAAAGTCCC
CAGGCTCCCCAGCAGGCAGAAGTATGCAAAGCATGCATCTCAATTAGTCAGCAACCAGGTGTGGAAAGTC
CCCAGGCTCCCCAGCAGGCAGAAGTATGCAAAGCATGCATCTCAATTAGTCAGCAACCATAGTCCCGCCC
CTAACTCCGCCCATCCCGCCCCTAACTCCGCCCAGTTCCGCCCATTCTCCGCCCCATGGCTGACTAATTT
TTTTTATTTATGCAGAGGCCGAGGCCGCCTCTGCCTCTGAGCTATTCCAGAAGTAGTGAGGAGGCTTTTT
TGGAGGCCTAGGCTTTTGCAAAAAGCTCCCGGGAGCTTGTATATCCATTTTCGGATCTGATCAAGAGACA
GGATGAGGATCGTTTCGCATGATTGAACAAGATGGATTGCACGCAGGTTCTCCGGCCGCTTGGGTGGAGA
GGCTATTCGGCTATGACTGGGCACAACAGACAATCGGCTGCTCTGATGCCGCCGTGTTCCGGCTGTCAGC
GCAGGGGCGCCCGGTTCTTTTTGTCAAGACCGACCTGTCCGGTGCCCTGAATGAACTGCAGGACGAGGCA
GCGCGGCTATCGTGGCTGGCCACGACGGGCGTTCCTTGCGCAGCTGTGCTCGACGTTGTCACTGAAGCGG
GAAGGGACTGGCTGCTATTGGGCGAAGTGCCGGGGCAGGATCTCCTGTCATCTCACCTTGCTCCTGCCGA
GAAAGTATCCATCATGGCTGATGCAATGCGGCGGCTGCATACGCTTGATCCGGCTACCTGCCCATTCGAC
CACCAAGCGAAACATCGCATCGAGCGAGCACGTACTCGGATGGAAGCCGGTCTTGTCGATCAGGATGATC
TGGACGAAGAGCATCAGGGGCTCGCGCCAGCCGAACTGTTCGCCAGGCTCAAGGCGCGCATGCCCGACGG
CGAGGATCTCGTCGTGACCCATGGCGATGCCTGCTTGCCGAATATCATGGTGGAAAATGGCCGCTTTTCT
GGATTCATCGACTGTGGCCGGCTGGGTGTGGCGGACCGCTATCAGGACATAGCGTTGGCTACCCGTGATA
TTGCTGAAGAGCTTGGCGGCGAATGGGCTGACCGCTTCCTCGTGCTTTACGGTATCGCCGCTCCCGATTC
GCAGCGCATCGCCTTCTATCGCCTTCTTGACGAGTTCTTCTGAGCGGGACTCTGGGGTTCGAAATGACCG
ACCAAGCGACGCCCAACCTGCCATCACGAGATTTCGATTCCACCGCCGCCTTCTATGAAAGGTTGGGCTT
CGGAATCGTTTTCCGGGACGCCGGCTGGATGATCCTCCAGCGCGGGGATCTCATGCTGGAGTTCTTCGCC
CACCCCAACTTGTTTATTGCAGCTTATAATGGTTACAAATAAAGCAATAGCATCACAAATTTCACAAATA
AAGCATTTTTTTCACTGCATTCTAGTTGTGGTTTGTCCAAACTCATCAATGTATCTTATCATGTCTGTAT
ACCGTCGACCTCTAGCTAGAGCTTGGCGTAATCATGGTCATAGCTGTTTCCTGTGTGAAATTGTTATCCG
CTCACAATTCCACACAACATACGAGCCGGAAGCATAAAGTGTAAAGCCTGGGGTGCCTAATGAGTGAGCT
AACTCACATTAATTGCGTTGCGCTCACTGCCCGCTTTCCAGTCGGGAAACCTGTCGTGCCAGCTGCATTA
ATGAATCGGCCAACGCGCGGGGAGAGGCGGTTTGCGTATTGGGCGCTCTTCCGCTTCCTCGCTCACTGAC
TCGCTGCGCTCGGTCGTTCGGCTGCGGCGAGCGGTATCAGCTCACTCAAAGGCGGTAATACGGTTATCCA
CAGAATCAGGGGATAACGCAGGAAAGAACATGTGAGCAAAAGGCCAGCAAAAGGCCAGGAACCGTAAAAA
GGCCGCGTTGCTGGCGTTTTTCCATAGGCTCCGCCCCCCTGACGAGCATCACAAAAATCGACGCTCAAGT
CAGAGGTGGCGAAACCCGACAGGACTATAAAGATACCAGGCGTTTCCCCCTGGAAGCTCCCTCGTGCGCT
CTCCTGTTCCGACCCTGCCGCTTACCGGATACCTGTCCGCCTTTCTCCCTTCGGGAAGCGTGGCGCTTTC
TCATAGCTCACGCTGTAGGTATCTCAGTTCGGTGTAGGTCGTTCGCTCCAAGCTGGGCTGTGTGCACGAA
CCCCCCGTTCAGCCCGACCGCTGCGCCTTATCCGGTAACTATCGTCTTGAGTCCAACCCGGTAAGACACG
ACTTATCGCCACTGGCAGCAGCCACTGGTAACAGGATTAGCAGAGCGAGGTATGTAGGCGGTGCTACAGA
GTTCTTGAAGTGGTGGCCTAACTACGGCTACACTAGAAGAACAGTATTTGGTATCTGCGCTCTGCTGAAG
CCAGTTACCTTCGGAAAAAGAGTTGGTAGCTCTTGATCCGGCAAACAAACCACCGCTGGTAGCGGTGGTT
TTTTTGTTTGCAAGCAGCAGATTACGCGCAGAAAAAAAGGATCTCAAGAAGATCCTTTGATCTTTTCTAC
GGGGTCTGACGCTCAGTGGAACGAAAACTCACGTTAAGGGATTTTGGTCATGAGATTATCAAAAAGGATC
TTCACCTAGATCCTTTTAAATTAAAAATGAAGTTTTAAATCAATCTAAAGTATATATGAGTAAACTTGGT
CTGACAGTTACCAATGCTTAATCAGTGAGGCACCTATCTCAGCGATCTGTCTATTTCGTTCATCCATAGT
TGCCTGACTCCCCGTCGTGTAGATAACTACGATACGGGAGGGCTTACCATCTGGCCCCAGTGCTGCAATG
ATACCGCGAGACCCACGCTCACCGGCTCCAGATTTATCAGCAATAAACCAGCCAGCCGGAAGGGCCGAGC
GCAGAAGTGGTCCTGCAACTTTATCCGCCTCCATCCAGTCTATTAATTGTTGCCGGGAAGCTAGAGTAAG
TAGTTCGCCAGTTAATAGTTTGCGCAACGTTGTTGCCATTGCTACAGGCATCGTGGTGTCACGCTCGTCG
TTTGGTATGGCTTCATTCAGCTCCGGTTCCCAACGATCAAGGCGAGTTACATGATCCCCCATGTTGTGCA
AAAAAGCGGTTAGCTCCTTCGGTCCTCCGATCGTTGTCAGAAGTAAGTTGGCCGCAGTGTTATCACTCAT
GGTTATGGCAGCACTGCATAATTCTCTTACTGTCATGCCATCCGTAAGATGCTTTTCTGTGACTGGTGAG
TACTCAACCAAGTCATTCTGAGAATAGTGTATGCGGCGACCGAGTTGCTCTTGCCCGGCGTCAATACGGG
ATAATACCGCGCCACATAGCAGAACTTTAAAAGTGCTCATCATTGGAAAACGTTCTTCGGGGCGAAAACT
CTCAAGGATCTTACCGCTGTTGAGATCCAGTTCGATGTAACCCACTCGTGCACCCAACTGATCTTCAGCA
TCTTTTACTTTCACCAGCGTTTCTGGGTGAGCAAAAACAGGAAGGCAAAATGCCGCAAAAAAGGGAATAA
GGGCGACACGGAAATGTTGAATACTCATACTCTTCCTTTTTCAATATTATTGAAGCATTTATCAGGGTTA
TTGTCTCATGAGCGGATACATATTTGAATGTATTTAGAAAAATAAACAAATAGGGGTTCCGCGCACATTT
CCCCGAAAAGTGCCACCTGACGTCGACGGATCGGGAGATCTTGGAATTCGGCCTAACTGGCCGGTACCTG
AGCTCGCTAGCGGATGGGGGGTGACGTCATTCTTCCGGGCCCA
